>Addgene plasmid #188676 | ipUSEPR-sg-Hs-PHGDH-2 | addgene full sequence | sequence record 375078 | Addgene NGS Result
TCGACGGATCGGGAGATCTCCCGATCCCCTATGGTGCACTCTCAGTACAATCTGCTCTGATGCCGCATAG
TTAAGCCAGTATCTGCTCCCTGCTTGTGTGTTGGAGGTCGCTGAGTAGTGCGCGAGCAAAATTTAAGCTA
CAACAAGGCAAGGCTTGACCGACAATTGCATGAAGAATCTGCTTAGGGTTAGGCGTTTTGCGCTGCTTCG
CGATGTACGGGCCAGATATACGCGTTGACATTGATTATTGACTAGTTATTAATAGTAATCAATTACGGGG
TCATTAGTTCATAGCCCATATATGGAGTTCCGCGTTACATAACTTACGGTAAATGGCCCGCCTGGCTGAC
CGCCCAACGACCCCCGCCCATTGACGTCAATAATGACGTATGTTCCCATAGTAACGCCAATAGGGACTTT
CCATTGACGTCAATGGGTGGAGTATTTACGGTAAACTGCCCACTTGGCAGTACATCAAGTGTATCATATG
CCAAGTACGCCCCCTATTGACGTCAATGACGGTAAATGGCCCGCCTGGCATTATGCCCAGTACATGACCT
TATGGGACTTTCCTACTTGGCAGTACATCTACGTATTAGTCATCGCTATTACCATGGTGATGCGGTTTTG
GCAGTACATCAATGGGCGTGGATAGCGGTTTGACTCACGGGGATTTCCAAGTCTCCACCCCATTGACGTC
AATGGGAGTTTGTTTTGGCACCAAAATCAACGGGACTTTCCAAAATGTCGTAACAACTCCGCCCCATTGA
CGCAAATGGGCGGTAGGCGTGTACGGTGGGAGGTCTATATAAGCAGCGCGTTTTGCCTGTACTGGGTCTC
TCTGGTTAGACCAGATCTGAGCCTGGGAGCTCTCTGGCTAACTAGGGAACCCACTGCTTAAGCCTCAATA
AAGCTTGCCTTGAGTGCTTCAAGTAGTGTGTGCCCGTCTGTTGTGTGACTCTGGTAACTAGAGATCCCTC
AGACCCTTTTAGTCAGTGTGGAAAATCTCTAGCAGTGGCGCCCGAACAGGGACTTGAAAGCGAAAGGGAA
ACCAGAGGAGCTCTCTCGACGCAGGACTCGGCTTGCTGAAGCGCGCACGGCAAGAGGCGAGGGGCGGCGA
CTGGTGAGTACGCCAAAAATTTTGACTAGCGGAGGCTAGAAGGAGAGAGATGGGTGCGAGAGCGTCAGTA
TTAAGCGGGGGAGAATTAGATCGCGATGGGAAAAAATTCGGTTAAGGCCAGGGGGAAAGAAAAAATATAA
ATTAAAACATATAGTATGGGCAAGCAGGGAGCTAGAACGATTCGCAGTTAATCCTGGCCTGTTAGAAACA
TCAGAAGGCTGTAGACAAATACTGGGACAGCTACAACCATCCCTTCAGACAGGATCAGAAGAACTTAGAT
CATTATATAATACAGTAGCAACCCTCTATTGTGTGCATCAAAGGATAGAGATAAAAGACACCAAGGAAGC
TTTAGACAAGATAGAGGAAGAGCAAAACAAAAGTAAGACCACCGCACAGCAAGCGGCCGGCCGCTGATCT
TCAGACCTGGAGGAGGAGATATGAGGGACAATTGGAGAAGTGAATTATATAAATATAAAGTAGTAAAAAT
TGAACCATTAGGAGTAGCACCCACCAAGGCAAAGAGAAGAGTGGTGCAGAGAGAAAAAAGAGCAGTGGGA
ATAGGAGCTTTGTTCCTTGGGTTCTTGGGAGCAGCAGGAAGCACTATGGGCGCAGCGTCAATGACGCTGA
CGGTACAGGCCAGACAATTATTGTCTGGTATAGTGCAGCAGCAGAACAATTTGCTGAGGGCTATTGAGGC
GCAACAGCATCTGTTGCAACTCACAGTCTGGGGCATCAAGCAGCTCCAGGCAAGAATCCTGGCTGTGGAA
AGATACCTAAAGGATCAACAGCTCCTGGGGATTTGGGGTTGCTCTGGAAAACTCATTTGCACCACTGCTG
TGCCTTGGAATGCTAGTTGGAGTAATAAATCTCTGGAACAGATTTGGAATCACACGACCTGGATGGAGTG
GGACAGAGAAATTAACAATTACACAAGCTTAATACACTCCTTAATTGAAGAATCGCAAAACCAGCAAGAA
AAGAATGAACAAGAATTATTGGAATTAGATAAATGGGCAAGTTTGTGGAATTGGTTTAACATAACAAATT
GGCTGTGGTATATAAAATTATTCATAATGATAGTAGGAGGCTTGGTAGGTTTAAGAATAGTTTTTGCTGT
ACTTTCTATAGTGAATAGAGTTAGGCAGGGATATTCACCATTATCGTTTCAGACCCACCTCCCAACCCCG
AGGGGACCCGACAGGCCCGAAGGAATAGAAGAAGAAGGTGGAGAGAGAGACAGAGACAGATCCATTCGAT
TAGTGAACGGATCGGCACTGCGTGCGCCAATTCTGCAGACAAATGGCAGTATTCATCCACAATTTTAAAA
GAAAAGGGGGGATTGGGGGGTACAGTGCAGGGGAAAGAATAGTAGACATAATAGCAACAGACATACAAAC
TAAAGAATTACAAAAACAAATTACAAAAATTCAAAATTTTCGGGTTTATTACAGGGACAGCAGAGATCCA
GTTTGGTTAGTACCGGGCCCGGGTCGACTAGTGATCAGTGTGAGGGAGTGTAAAGCTGGTTTGAGGGCCT
ATTTCCCATGATTCCTTCATATTTGCATATACGATACAAGGCTGTTAGAGAGATAATTAGAATTAATTTG
ACTGTAAACACAAAGATATTAGTACAAAATACGTGACGTAGAAAGTAATAATTTCTTGGGTAGTTTGCAG
TTTTAAAATTATGTTTTAAAATGGACTATCATATGCTTACCGTAACTTGAAAGTATTTCGATTTCTTGGC
TTTATATATCTTGTGGAAAGGACGAAACACCGACACACCTACCTGTCGTGGGTTTAAGAGCTATGCTGGA
AACAGCATAGCAAGTTTAAATAAGGCTAGTCCGTTATCAACTTGAAAAAGTGGCACCGAGTCGGTGCTTT
TTTAAACCGCTGTTCCTAGGAATCCCGAGGCCTTCGAGTGGCTCCGGTGCCCGTCAGTGGGCAGAGCGCA
CATCGCCCACAGTCCCCGAGAAGTTGGGGGGAGGGGTCGGCAATTGAACCGGTGCCTAGAGAAGGTGGCG
CGGGGTAAACTGGGAAAGTGATGTCGTGTACTGGCTCCGCCTTTTTCCCGAGGGTGGGGGAGAACCGTAT
ATAAGTGCAGTAGTCGCCGTGAACGTTCTTTTTCGCAACGGGTTTGCCGCCAGAACACAGGTGTCGTGAC
GCGGGACCCGACATTAGCGCTACAGCTTAAGCGGGCCACCATGACCGAGTACAAGCCCACGGTGCGCCTC
GCCACCCGCGACGACGTCCCCAGGGCCGTACGCACCCTCGCCGCCGCGTTCGCCGACTACCCCGCCACGC
GCCACACCGTCGATCCGGACCGCCACATCGAGCGGGTCACCGAGCTGCAAGAACTCTTCCTCACGCGCGT
CGGGCTCGACATCGGCAAGGTGTGGGTCGCGGACGACGGCGCCGCCGTGGCGGTCTGGACCACGCCGGAG
AGCGTCGAAGCGGGGGCGGTGTTCGCCGAGATCGGCCCGCGCATGGCCGAGTTGAGCGGTTCCCGGCTGG
CCGCGCAGCAACAGATGGAAGGCCTCCTGGCGCCGCACCGGCCCAAGGAGCCCGCGTGGTTCCTGGCCAC
CGTCGGAGTCTCGCCCGACCACCAGGGCAAGGGTCTGGGCAGCGCCGTCGTGCTCCCCGGAGTGGAGGCG
GCCGAGCGCGCCGGGGTGCCCGCCTTCCTGGAGACCTCCGCGCCCCGCAACCTCCCCTTCTACGAGCGGC
TCGGCTTCACCGTCACCGCCGACGTCGAGGTGCCCGAAGGACCGCGCACCTGGTGCATGACCCGCAAGCC
CGGTGCCGCTAGCGGCAGCGGCGCCACCAACTTCAGCCTGCTGAAGCAGGCCGGCGACGTGGAGGAGAAC
CCCGGCCCCATGGTGTCTAAGGGCGAAGAGCTGATTAAGGAGAACATGCACATGAAGCTGTATATGGAGG
GCACCGTGAACAACCACCACTTCAAGTGCACATCCGAGGGCGAAGGCAAGCCCTACGAGGGCACCCAGAC
CATGAGAATCAAGGTGGTCGAGGGCGGCCCTCTCCCCTTCGCCTTCGACATCCTGGCTACCAGCTTCATG
TACGGCAGCAGAACCTTCATCAACCACACCCAGGGCATCCCCGACTTCTTTAAGCAGTCCTTCCCTGAGG
GCTTCACATGGGAGAGAGTCACCACATACGAAGACGGGGGCGTGCTGACCGCTACCCAGGACACCAGCCT
CCAGGACGGCTGCCTCATCTACAACGTCAAGATCAGAGGGGTGAACTTCCCATCCAACGGCCCTGTGATG
CAGAAGAAAACACTCGGCTGGGAGGCCAACACCGAGATGCTGTACCCCGCTGACGGCGGCCTGGAAGGCA
GAAGCGACATGGCCCTGAAGCTCGTGGGCGGGGGCCACCTGATCTGCAACTTCAAGACCACATACAGATC
CAAGAAACCCGCTAAGAACCTCAAGATGCCCGGCGTCTACTATGTGGACCACAGACTGGAAAGAATCAAG
GAGGCCGACAAAGAGACCTACGTCGAGCAGCACGAGGTGGCTGTGGCCAGATACTGCGACCTCCCTAGCA
AACTGGGGCACAAACTTAATTGAAAACGTTGTTGTTTGGGGTTGAATTACTCTTCTAGACCGCGGCGCGC
CCGATAATCAACCTCTGGATTACAAAATTTGTGAAAGATTGACTGGTATTCTTAACTATGTTGCTCCTTT
TACGCTATGTGGATACGCTGCTTTAATGCCTTTGTATCATGCTATTGCTTCCCGTATGGCTTTCATTTTC
TCCTCCTTGTATAAATCCTGGTTGCTGTCTCTTTATGAGGAGTTGTGGCCCGTTGTCAGGCAACGTGGCG
TGGTGTGCACTGTGTTTGCTGACGCAACCCCCACTGGTTGGGGCATTGCCACCACCTGTCAGCTCCTTTC
CGGGACTTTCGCTTTCCCCCTCCCTATTGCCACGGCGGAACTCATCGCCGCCTGCCTTGCCCGCTGCTGG
ACAGGGGCTCGGCTGTTGGGCACTGACAATTCCGTGGTGTTGTCGGGGAAATCATCGTCCTTTCCTTGGC
TGCTCGCCTGTGTTGCCACCTGGATTCTGCGCGGGACGTCCTTCTGCTACGTCCCTTCGGCCCTCAATCC
AGCGGACCTTCCTTCCCGCGGCCTGCTGCCGGCTCTGCGGCCTCTTCCGCGTCTTCGCCTTCGCCCTCAG
ACGAGTCGGATCTCCCTTTGGGCCGCCTCCCCGCATCGATACCGTCGACCTCGATCGAGACCTAGAAAAA
CATGGAGCAATCACAAGTAGCAATACAGCAGCTACCAATGCTGATTGTGCCTGGCTAGAAGCACAAGAGG
AGGAGGAGGTGGGTTTTCCAGTCACACCTCAGGTACCTTTAAGACCAATGACTTACAAGGCAGCTGTAGA
TCTTAGCCACTTTTTAAAAGAAAAGGGGGGACTGGAAGGGCTAATTCACTCCCAACGAAGACAAGATATC
CTTGATCTGTGGATCTACCACACACAAGGCTACTTCCCTGATTGGCAGAACTACACACCAGGGCCAGGGA
TCAGATATCCACTGACCTTTGGATGGTGCTACAAGCTAGTACCAGTTGAGCAAGAGAAGGTAGAAGAAGC
CAATGAAGGAGAGAACACCCGCTTGTTACACCCTGTGAGCCTGCATGGGATGGATGACCCGGAGAGAGAA
GTATTAGAGTGGAGGTTTGACAGCCGCCTAGCATTTCATCACATGGCCCGAGAGCTGCATCCGGACTGTA
CTGGGTCTCTCTGGTTAGACCAGATCTGAGCCTGGGAGCTCTCTGGCTAACTAGGGAACCCACTGCTTAA
GCCTCAATAAAGCTTGCCTTGAGTGCTTCAAGTAGTGTGTGCCCGTCTGTTGTGTGACTCTGGTAACTAG
AGATCCCTCAGACCCTTTTAGTCAGTGTGGAAAATCTCTAGCAGCATGTGAGCAAAAGGCCAGCAAAAGG
CCAGGAACCGTAAAAAGGCCGCGTTGCTGGCGTTTTTCCATAGGCTCCGCCCCCCTGACGAGCATCACAA
AAATCGACGCTCAAGTCAGAGGTGGCGAAACCCGACAGGACTATAAAGATACCAGGCGTTTCCCCCTGGA
AGCTCCCTCGTGCGCTCTCCTGTTCCGACCCTGCCGCTTACCGGATACCTGTCCGCCTTTCTCCCTTCGG
GAAGCGTGGCGCTTTCTCATAGCTCACGCTGTAGGTATCTCAGTTCGGTGTAGGTCGTTCGCTCCAAGCT
GGGCTGTGTGCACGAACCCCCCGTTCAGCCCGACCGCTGCGCCTTATCCGGTAACTATCGTCTTGAGTCC
AACCCGGTAAGACACGACTTATCGCCACTGGCAGCAGCCACTGGTAACAGGATTAGCAGAGCGAGGTATG
TAGGCGGTGCTACAGAGTTCTTGAAGTGGTGGCCTAACTACGGCTACACTAGAAGAACAGTATTTGGTAT
CTGCGCTCTGCTGAAGCCAGTTACCTTCGGAAAAAGAGTTGGTAGCTCTTGATCCGGCAAACAAACCACC
GCTGGTAGCGGTGGTTTTTTTGTTTGCAAGCAGCAGATTACGCGCAGAAAAAAAGGATCTCAAGAAGATC
CTTTGATCTTTTCTACGGGGTCTGACGCTCAGTGGAACGAAAACTCACGTTAAGGGATTTTGGTCATGAG
ATTATCAAAAAGGATCTTCACCTAGATCCTTTTAAATTAAAAATGAAGTTTTAAATCAATCTAAAGTATA
TATGAGTAAACTTGGTCTGACAGTTACCAATGCTTAATCAGTGAGGCACCTATCTCAGCGATCTGTCTAT
TTCGTTCATCCATAGTTGCCTGACTCCCCGTCGTGTAGATAACTACGATACGGGAGGGCTTACCATCTGG
CCCCAGTGCTGCAATGATACCGCGAGACCCACGCTCACCGGCTCCAGATTTATCAGCAATAAACCAGCCA
GCCGGAAGGGCCGAGCGCAGAAGTGGTCCTGCAACTTTATCCGCCTCCATCCAGTCTATTAATTGTTGCC
GGGAAGCTAGAGTAAGTAGTTCGCCAGTTAATAGTTTGCGCAACGTTGTTGCCATTGCTACAGGCATCGT
GGTGTCACGCTCGTCGTTTGGTATGGCTTCATTCAGCTCCGGTTCCCAACGATCAAGGCGAGTTACATGA
TCCCCCATGTTGTGCAAAAAAGCGGTTAGCTCCTTCGGTCCTCCGATCGTTGTCAGAAGTAAGTTGGCCG
CAGTGTTATCACTCATGGTTATGGCAGCACTGCATAATTCTCTTACTGTCATGCCATCCGTAAGATGCTT
TTCTGTGACTGGTGAGTACTCAACCAAGTCATTCTGAGAATAGTGTATGCGGCGACCGAGTTGCTCTTGC
CCGGCGTCAATACGGGATAATACCGCGCCACATAGCAGAACTTTAAAAGTGCTCATCATTGGAAAACGTT
CTTCGGGGCGAAAACTCTCAAGGATCTTACCGCTGTTGAGATCCAGTTCGATGTAACCCACTCGTGCACC
CAACTGATCTTCAGCATCTTTTACTTTCACCAGCGTTTCTGGGTGAGCAAAAACAGGAAGGCAAAATGCC
GCAAAAAAGGGAATAAGGGCGACACGGAAATGTTGAATACTCATACTCTTCCTTTTTCAATATTATTGAA
GCATTTATCAGGGTTATTGTCTCATGAGCGGATACATATTTGAATGTATTTAGAAAAATAAACAAATAGG
GGTTCCGCGCACATTTCCCCGAAAAGTGCCACCTGACG
Features (pLannotate 1.2.2; 21 found; start..end, strand, type, name):
     30..82      -  misc_feature   bom (fragment): basis of mobility region from pBR322
    237..616     +  enhancer       CMV enhancer: human cytomegalovirus immediate early enhancer
    617..816     +  promoter       CMV promoter: human cytomegalovirus (CMV) immediate early promoter
    834..1014    +  LTR            5' LTR (truncated): truncated 5' long terminal repeat (LTR) from HIV-1
   1061..1186    +  misc_feature   HIV-1 Ψ: packaging signal of human immunodeficiency virus type 1
   1170..1508    +  CDS            HIV-1 gag (fragment): gag protein from human immunodeficiency virus 1; gag
   1683..1916    +  misc_feature   RRE: The Rev response element (RRE) of HIV-1 allows for Rev-dependent mRNA export from the nucleus to the cytoplasm.
   2293..2393    +  CDS            Rev (fragment): human immunodeficiency virus 1 (HIV-1) Rev protein; rev; enhances nuclear export of unspliced and incompletely spliced viral mRNAs
   2443..2560    +  misc_feature   cPPT/CTS: central polypurine tract and central termination sequence of HIV-1
   2653..2893    +  promoter       U6 promoter: RNA polymerase III promoter for human U6 snRNA
   2940..3007    +  misc_RNA       tracrRNA (fragment): trans-activating CRISPR RNA for the Streptococcus pyogenes CRISPR/Cas9 system
   3069..3280    +  promoter       EF-1α core promoter: core promoter for human elongation factor EF-1α
   3331..3927    +  CDS            PuroR (fragment): puromycin N-acetyltransferase; pac from Streptomyces; confers resistance to puromycin
   4000..4713    +  CDS            TagRFP: monomeric derivative of red fluorescent protein from Entacmaea quadricolor (Merzlyak et al., 2007) mammalian codon-optimized
   4766..5354    +  misc_feature   WPRE: woodchuck hepatitis virus posttranscriptional regulatory element
   5355..5374    +  misc_feature   MCS (fragment): pBluescript multiple cloning site
   5376..5876    +  CDS            nef (fragment): NEF_HV1LA - Experimental evidence at protein level: Swiss-Prot protein existence level 1. Extracellular Nef protein targets CD4(+) T-lymphocytes for apoptosis by interacting with CXCR4 surface receptors. From Human immunodeficiency virus type 1 group M subtype B (isolate Lai) (HIV-1).
   5883..6063    +  LTR            5' LTR (truncated): truncated 5' long terminal repeat (LTR) from HIV-1
   6125..6713    -  rep_origin     ori: high-copy-number ColE1/pMB1/pBR322/pUC origin of replication
   6884..7744    -  CDS            AmpR: β-lactamase; bla; confers resistance to ampicillin, carbenicillin, and related antibiotics
   7745..7849    -  promoter       AmpR promoter: bla
