[The description below was written by a language model from this plasmid's Addgene catalogue record and pLannotate feature annotations shown in this document.]
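Description:
ipUSEPR-sg-Hs-PHGDH-2 is a lentiviral CRISPR guide-RNA expression plasmid of about 7.9 kb, built on a pLenti-type backbone and carrying a single 20-nt guide directed against human PHGDH (phosphoglycerate dehydrogenase). In bacteria it is maintained through a high-copy ColE1/pUC-type origin and selected with ampicillin via the β-lactamase gene and its native promoter.

The transfer cassette begins with a CMV enhancer/promoter fused to a truncated HIV-1 5' LTR, an arrangement that drives production of the viral genomic RNA in packaging cells. It is followed by the Ψ packaging signal with a partial gag sequence, the Rev response element for nuclear export of the unspliced transcript, and the cPPT/CTS element that aids nuclear import of the viral genome. A second truncated LTR annotation closes the cassette, preceded by a region annotated as a nef fragment. Within this frame, a human U6 RNA polymerase III promoter drives the PHGDH guide joined to an S. pyogenes Cas9 tracrRNA-derived scaffold. Downstream, an EF-1α core promoter expresses puromycin N-acetyltransferase followed by TagRFP. The short gap between the two reading frames would fit a linker or self-cleaving peptide, but the feature table does not annotate one. A WPRE after the reporter enhances transcript expression.

No Cas9 coding sequence is annotated, so the nuclease must be supplied separately, for example in Cas9-expressing cells. The recorded purpose is simply "sgRNA". The design allows transduced human cells to be selected with puromycin or tracked by red fluorescence while PHGDH is targeted; the "-2" in the name suggests it is one of several guides against this gene.
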