Addgene plasmid #188676: ipUSEPR-sg-Hs-PHGDH-2
Purpose: sgRNA
Depositing lab: Lewis Cantley. Depositing organization: Cornell University.
Backbone
  Vector backbone: pLenti
  Vector type: Lentiviral, CRISPR
Growth in bacteria
  Bacterial resistance: Ampicillin, 100 μg/mL
  Growth temperature: 30°C
  Growth strain: NEB Stable
  Copy number: High Copy
Gene/Insert
  Gene/Insert name: sgPHGDH
  gRNA/shRNA sequence: GACACACCTACCTGTCGTGG
  Species: H. sapiens (human)
  Insert size (bp): 20
  Mutation: WT
  Entrez Gene: PHGDH (a.k.a. 3-PGDH, 3PGDH, HEL-S-113, NLS, NLS1, PDG, PGAD, PGD, PGDH, PHGDHD, SERA)
  Cloning method: Restriction Enzyme; 5′ cloning site Unknown (unknown if destroyed)
Terms and licenses: Academic/Nonprofit Terms; Industry Terms: Not Available to Industry
How to cite: ipUSEPR-sg-Hs-PHGDH-2 was a gift from Lewis Cantley (Addgene plasmid # 188676 ; http://n2t.net/addgene:188676 ; RRID:Addgene_188676)
